Addgene plasmid #54631: mApple-C1
Purpose: (Empty Backbone) Localization: C1 Cloning Vector, Excitation: 568, Emission: 592
Depositing lab: Michael Davidson. Depositing organization: Florida State University, Tallahassee. Publication: Photoconversion in orange and red fluorescent proteins. Kremers GJ, Hazelwood KL, Murphy CS, Davidson MW, Piston DW. Nat Methods. 2009 May;6(5):355-8. doi: 10.1038/nmeth.1319. Epub 2009 Apr 12. PubMed 19363494.
Backbone
  Vector backbone: mApple-C1
  Backbone size (bp): 4750
  Vector type: Mammalian Expression
  Selectable markers: Neomycin (select with G418)
  Tag / fusion protein: mApple (N terminal on backbone)
Growth in bacteria
  Bacterial resistance: Kanamycin, 50 μg/mL
  Growth temperature: 37°C
  Growth strain: DH5alpha
  Copy number: High Copy
Gene/Insert
  Gene/Insert name: None
  Tag / fusion protein: mApple (N terminal on backbone)
Terms and licenses: Academic/Nonprofit Terms; Industry Terms: Not Available to Industry
Depositor comments: mOrange + G40A-T66M-A71V-V73I-V104I-V105I-T106H-T108N-E117V-G159S-M163K-T174A-G196D. Excitation = 568; Emission = 592
How to cite: mApple-C1 was a gift from Michael Davidson (Addgene plasmid # 54631 ; http://n2t.net/addgene:54631 ; RRID:Addgene_54631)
