[The description below was written by a language model from this plasmid's Addgene catalogue record and pLannotate feature annotations shown in this document.]
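Description:
mApple-C1 is an empty mammalian expression backbone of the "C1" cloning-vector type, designed for making fusions in which the red fluorescent protein mApple sits at the N terminus of a protein of interest. The catalogue lists the backbone at about 4.75 kb, and the sequenced record is 4,722 nt. It is propagated in E. coli as a high-copy plasmid from a ColE1/pUC-type origin under kanamycin selection, and it also carries an f1 phage origin. A single NeoR/KanR (Tn5 aminoglycoside phosphotransferase) gene serves both hosts. The bacterial bla (AmpR) promoter and the SV40 enhancer/early promoter lie in tandem upstream of it, giving kanamycin resistance in bacteria and G418 resistance in mammalian cells, and the cassette ends with the HSV TK polyadenylation signal. The short ble, bGH poly(A) and SV40 large T antigen hits in the feature table are only fragment matches and are probably not functional elements.

The expression cassette consists of the human CMV immediate-early enhancer and promoter driving the mApple coding sequence. A multiple cloning site follows directly, and the SV40 polyadenylation signal lies a short distance downstream. A gene cloned in frame into the MCS is therefore expressed as an mApple-tagged fusion, and no insert is present in the deposited plasmid. According to the depositor's notes, mApple derives from mOrange through a series of point substitutions, with excitation at 568 nm and emission at 592 nm. The feature annotation describes it as a rapidly maturing, constitutively fluorescent monomer of Discosoma origin with high acid sensitivity. The vector is used to build red fluorescent fusion proteins for localization imaging in transfected mammalian cells, with the option of G418 selection for stable lines.
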