Features (pLannotate 1.2.2; 14 found; start..end, strand, type, name):
    374..1168    +  CDS            NeoR/KanR: aminoglycoside phosphotransferase from Tn5; aph(3')-II (or nptII); confers resistance to neomycin, kanamycin, and G418 (Geneticin®)
   1189..1341    +  CDS            ble (fragment): BLE_KLEPN - Experimental evidence at protein level: Swiss-Prot protein existence level 1. Binding protein with a strong affinity to the bleomycin family of antibiotics. Binds to CL990; an antimitotic-antibiotic compound. From Klebsiella pneumoniae.
   1400..1447    +  polyA_signal   HSV TK poly(A) signal: herpes simplex virus thymidine kinase polyadenylation signal (Cole and Stacy, 1985)
   1538..1554    -  polyA_signal   bGH poly(A) signal (fragment): bovine growth hormone polyadenylation signal
   1776..2364    +  rep_origin     ori: high-copy-number ColE1/pMB1/pBR322/pUC origin of replication
   2539..2842    +  enhancer       CMV enhancer: human cytomegalovirus immediate early enhancer
   2843..3046    +  promoter       CMV promoter: human cytomegalovirus (CMV) immediate early promoter
   3091..3798    +  CDS            mApple: mApple is a basic (constitutively fluorescent) red fluorescent protein published in 2008, derived from Discosoma sp.. It is reported to be a rapidly-maturing monomer with high acid sensitivity.
   3799..3864    +  misc_feature   MCS: multiple cloning site
   3881..3965    +  CDS            large T antigen (fragment): large T antigen from SV40 (simian virus 40)
   3988..4109    +  polyA_signal   SV40 poly(A) signal: SV40 polyadenylation signal
   4143..4571    -  rep_origin     f1 ori (sequence partly withheld): f1 bacteriophage origin of replication; arrow indicates direction of (+) strand synthesis
   4598..4702    +  promoter       AmpR promoter: bla
   4704..339     +  promoter       SV40 promoter (across the origin): SV40 enhancer and early promoter
>Addgene plasmid #54631 | mApple-C1 | addgene full sequence | sequence record 342061 | Addgene NGS Result
CTGTGGAATGTGTGTCAGTTAGGGTGTGGAAAGTCCCCAGGCTCCCCAGCAGGCAGAAGTATGCAAAGCA
TGCATCTCAATTAGTCAGCAACCAGGTGTGGAAAGTCCCCAGGCTCCCCAGCAGGCAGAAGTATGCAAAG
CATGCATCTCAATTAGTCAGCAACCATAGTCCCGCCCCTAACTCCGCCCATCCCGCCCCTAACTCCGCCC
AGTTCCGCCCATTCTCCGCCCCATGGCTGACTAATTTTTTTTATTTATGCAGAGGCCGAGGCCGCCTCGG
CCTCTGAGCTATTCCAGAAGTAGTGAGGAGGCTTTTTTGGAGGCCTAGGCTTTTGCAAAGATCGATCAAG
AGACAGGATGAGGATCGTTTCGCATGATTGAACAAGATGGATTGCACGCAGGTTCTCCGGCCGCTTGGGT
GGAGAGGCTATTCGGCTATGACTGGGCACAACAGACAATCGGCTGCTCTGATGCCGCCGTGTTCCGGCTG
TCAGCGCAGGGGCGCCCGGTTCTTTTTGTCAAGACCGACCTGTCCGGTGCCCTGAATGAACTGCAAGACG
AGGCAGCGCGGCTATCGTGGCTGGCCACGACGGGCGTTCCTTGCGCAGCTGTGCTCGACGTTGTCACTGA
AGCGGGAAGGGACTGGCTGCTATTGGGCGAAGTGCCGGGGCAGGATCTCCTGTCATCTCACCTTGCTCCT
GCCGAGAAAGTATCCATCATGGCTGATGCAATGCGGCGGCTGCATACGCTTGATCCGGCTACCTGCCCAT
TCGACCACCAAGCGAAACATCGCATCGAGCGAGCACGTACTCGGATGGAAGCCGGTCTTGTCGATCAGGA
TGATCTGGACGAAGAGCATCAGGGGCTCGCGCCAGCCGAACTGTTCGCCAGGCTCAAGGCGAGCATGCCC
GACGGCGAGGATCTCGTCGTGACCCATGGCGATGCCTGCTTGCCGAATATCATGGTGGAAAATGGCCGCT
TTTCTGGATTCATCGACTGTGGCCGGCTGGGTGTGGCGGACCGCTATCAGGACATAGCGTTGGCTACCCG
TGATATTGCTGAAGAGCTTGGCGGCGAATGGGCTGACCGCTTCCTCGTGCTTTACGGTATCGCCGCTCCC
GATTCGCAGCGCATCGCCTTCTATCGCCTTCTTGACGAGTTCTTCTGAGCGGGACTCTGGGGTTCGAAAT
GACCGACCAAGCGACGCCCAACCTGCCATCACGAGATTTCGATTCCACCGCCGCCTTCTATGAAAGGTTG
GGCTTCGGAATCGTTTTCCGGGACGCCGGCTGGATGATCCTCCAGCGCGGGGATCTCATGCTGGAGTTCT
TCGCCCACCCTAGGGGGAGGCTAACTGAAACACGGAAGGAGACAATACCGGAAGGAACCCGCGCTATGAC
GGCAATAAAAAGACAGAATAAAACGCACGGTGTTGGGTCGTTTGTTCATAAACGCGGGGTTCGGTCCCAG
GGCTGGCACTCTGTCGATACCCCACCGAGACCCCATTGGGGCCAATACGCCCGCGTTTCTTCCTTTTCCC
CACCCCACCCCCCAAGTTCGGGTGAAGGCCCAGGGCTCGCAGCCAACGTCGGGGCGGCAGGCCCTGCCAT
AGCCTCAGGTTACTCATATATACTTTAGATTGATTTAAAACTTCATTTTTAATTTAAAAGGATCTAGGTG
AAGATCCTTTTTGATAATCTCATGACCAAAATCCCTTAACGTGAGTTTTCGTTCCACTGAGCGTCAGACC
CCGTAGAAAAGATCAAAGGATCTTCTTGAGATCCTTTTTTTCTGCGCGTAATCTGCTGCTTGCAAACAAA
AAAACCACCGCTACCAGCGGTGGTTTGTTTGCCGGATCAAGAGCTACCAACTCTTTTTCCGAAGGTAACT
GGCTTCAGCAGAGCGCAGATACCAAATACTGTTCTTCTAGTGTAGCCGTAGTTAGGCCACCACTTCAAGA
ACTCTGTAGCACCGCCTACATACCTCGCTCTGCTAATCCTGTTACCAGTGGCTGCTGCCAGTGGCGATAA
GTCGTGTCTTACCGGGTTGGACTCAAGACGATAGTTACCGGATAAGGCGCAGCGGTCGGGCTGAACGGGG
GGTTCGTGCACACAGCCCAGCTTGGAGCGAACGACCTACACCGAACTGAGATACCTACAGCGTGAGCTAT
GAGAAAGCGCCACGCTTCCCGAAGGGAGAAAGGCGGACAGGTATCCGGTAAGCGGCAGGGTCGGAACAGG
AGAGCGCACGAGGGAGCTTCCAGGGGGAAACGCCTGGTATCTTTATAGTCCTGTCGGGTTTCGCCACCTC
TGACTTGAGCGTCGATTTTTGTGATGCTCGTCAGGGGGGCGGAGCCTATGGAAAAACGCCAGCAACGCGG
CCTTTTTACGGTTCCTGGCCTTTTGCTGGCCTTTTGCTCACATGTTCTTTCCTGCGTTATCCCCTGATTC
TGTGGATAACCGTATTACCGCCATGCATTAGTTATTAATAGTAATCAATTACGGGGTCATTAGTTCATAG
CCCATATATGGAGTTCCGCGTTACATAACTTACGGTAAATGGCCCGCCTGGCTGACCGCCCAACGACCCC
CGCCCATTGACGTCAATAATGACGTATGTTCCCATAGTAACGCCAATAGGGACTTTCCATTGACGTCAAT
GGGTGGAGTATTTACGGTAAACTGCCCACTTGGCAGTACATCAAGTGTATCATATGCCAAGTACGCCCCC
TATTGACGTCAATGACGGTAAATGGCCCGCCTGGCATTATGCCCAGTACATGACCTTATGGGACTTTCCT
ACTTGGCAGTACATCTACGTATTAGTCATCGCTATTACCATGGTGATGCGGTTTTGGCAGTACATCAATG
GGCGTGGATAGCGGTTTGACTCACGGGGATTTCCAAGTCTCCACCCCATTGACGTCAATGGGAGTTTGTT
TTGGCACCAAAATCAACGGGACTTTCCAAAATGTCGTAACAACTCCGCCCCATTGACGCAAATGGGCGGT
AGGCGTGTACGGTGGGAGGTCTATATAAGCAGAGCTGGTTTAGTGAACCGTCAGATCCGCTAGCGCTACC
GGTCGCCACCATGGTGAGCAAGGGCGAGGAGAATAACATGGCCATCATCAAGGAGTTCATGCGCTTCAAG
GTGCACATGGAGGGCTCCGTGAACGGCCACGAGTTCGAGATCGAGGGCGAGGGCGAGGGCCGCCCCTACG
AGGCCTTTCAGACCGCTAAGCTGAAGGTGACCAAGGGTGGCCCCCTGCCCTTCGCCTGGGACATCCTGTC
CCCTCAGTTCATGTACGGCTCCAAGGTCTACATTAAGCACCCAGCCGACATCCCCGACTACTTCAAGCTG
TCCTTCCCCGAGGGCTTCAGGTGGGAGCGCGTGATGAACTTCGAGGACGGCGGCATTATTCACGTTAACC
AGGACTCCTCCCTGCAGGACGGCGTGTTCATCTACAAGGTGAAGCTGCGCGGCACCAACTTCCCCTCCGA
CGGCCCCGTAATGCAGAAGAAGACCATGGGCTGGGAGGCCTCCGAGGAGCGGATGTACCCCGAGGACGGC
GCCCTGAAGAGCGAGATCAAGAAGAGGCTGAAGCTGAAGGACGGCGGCCACTACGCCGCCGAGGTCAAGA
CCACCTACAAGGCCAAGAAGCCCGTGCAGCTGCCCGGCGCCTACATCGTCGACATCAAGTTGGACATCGT
GTCCCACAACGAGGACTACACCATCGTGGAACAGTACGAACGCGCCGAGGGCCGCCACTCCACCGGCGGC
ATGGACGAGCTGTACAAGTCCGGACTCAGATCTCGAGCTCAAGCTTCGAATTCTGCAGTCGACGGTACCG
CGGGCCCGGGATCCACCGGATCTAGATAACTGATCATAATCAGCCATACCACATTTGTAGAGGTTTTACT
TGCTTTAAAAAACCTCCCACACCTCCCCCTGAACCTGAAACATAAAATGAATGCAATTGTTGTTGTTAAC
TTGTTTATTGCAGCTTATAATGGTTACAAATAAAGCAATAGCATCACAAATTTCACAAATAAAGCATTTT
TTTCACTGCATTCTAGTTGTGGTTTGTCCAAACTCATCAATGTATCTTAACGCGTAAATTGTAAGCGTTA
ATATTTTGTTAAAATTCGCGTTAAATTTTTGTTAAATCAGCTCATTTTTTAACCAATAGGCCGAAATCGG
CAAAATCCCTTATAAATCAAAAGAATAGACCGAGATAGGGT
[37 nt withheld, positions 4242-4278]
AAAGAACGTGGACTCCAACGTCAAAGG
[49 nt withheld, positions 4306-4354]
T
[91 nt withheld, positions 4356-4446]
G
[124 nt withheld, positions 4448-4571]
CAGGTGGCACTTTTCGGGGAAATGTGCGCGGAACCCCTATTTGTTTATTTTTCTAAATACATTCAAATAT
GTATCCGCTCATGAGACAATAACCCTGATAAATGCTTCAATAATATTGAAAAAGGAAGAGTCCTGAGGCG
GAAAGAACCAG
