>Addgene plasmid #54631 | mApple-C1 | addgene partial sequence | sequence record 90956 | CMV-F 5'-CGCAAATGGGCGGTAGGCGTG-3'
AGTGAACCGTCAGATCCGCTAGCGCTACCGGTCGCCACCATGGTGAGCAAGGGCGAGGAGAATAACATGG
CCATCATCAAGGAGTTCATGCGCTTCAAGGTGCACATGGAGGGCTCCGTGAACGGCCACGAGTTCGAGAT
CGAGGGCGAGGGCGAGGGCCGCCCCTACGAGGCCTTTCAGACCGCTAAGCTGAAGGTGACCAAGGGTGGC
CCCCTGCCCTTCGCCTGGGACATCCTGTCCCCTCAGTTCATGTACGGCTCCAAGGTCTACATTAAGCACC
CAGCCGACATCCCCGACTACTTCAAGCTGTCCTTCCCCGAGGGCTTCAGGTGGGAGCGCGTGATGAACTT
CGAGGACGGCGGCATTATTCACGTTAACCAGGACTCCTCCCTGCAGGACGGCGTGTTCATCTACAAGGTG
AAGCTGCGCGGCACCAACTTCCCCTCCGACGGCCCCGTAATGCAGAAGAAGACCATGGGCTGGGAGGCCT
CCGAGGAGCGGATGTACCCCGAGGACGGCGCCCTGAAGAGCGAGATCAAGAAGAGGCTGAAGCTGAAGGA
CGGCGGCCACTACGCCGCCGAGGTCAAGACCACCTACAAGGCCAAGAAGCCCGTGCAGCTGCCCGGCGCC
TACATCGTCGACATCAAGTTGGACATCGTGTCCCACAACGAGGACTACACCATCGTGGAACAGTACGAAC
GCGCCGAGGGCCGCCACTCCACCGGCGGCATGGACGAGCTGTACAAGT
